>Addgene plasmid #207888 | pAM749 | addgene full sequence | sequence record 413939 | Addgene NGS Result
GACGAAAGGGCCTCGTGATACGCCTATTTTTATAGGTTAATGTCATGATAATAATGGTTTCTTAGACGTC
AGGTGGCACTTTTCGGGGAAATGTGCGCGGAACCCCTATTTGTTTATTTTTCTAAATACATTCAAATATG
TATCCGCTCATGAGACAATAACCCTGATAAATGCTTCAATAATATTGAAAAAGGAAGAGTATGAGTATTC
AACATTTCCGTGTCGCCCTTATTCCCTTTTTTGCGGCATTTTGCCTTCCTGTTTTTGCTCACCCAGAAAC
GCTGGTGAAAGTAAAAGATGCTGAAGATCAGTTGGGTGCACGAGTGGGTTACATCGAACTGGATCTCAAC
AGCGGTAAGATCCTTGAGAGTTTTCGCCCCGAAGAACGTTTTCCAATGATGAGCACTTTTAAAGTTCTGC
TATGTGGCGCGGTATTATCCCGTATTGACGCCGGGCAAGAGCAACTCGGTCGCCGCATACACTATTCTCA
GAATGACTTGGTTGAGTACTCACCAGTCACAGAAAAGCATCTTACGGATGGCATGACAGTAAGAGAATTA
TGCAGTGCTGCCATAACCATGAGTGATAACACTGCGGCCAACTTACTTCTGACAACGATCGGAGGACCGA
AGGAGCTAACCGCTTTTTTGCACAACATGGGGGATCATGTAACTCGCCTTGATCGTTGGGAACCGGAGCT
GAATGAAGCCATACCAAACGACGAGCGTGACACCACGATGCCTGTAGCAATGGCAACAACGTTGCGCAAA
CTATTAACTGGCGAACTACTTACTCTAGCTTCCCGGCAACAATTAATAGACTGGATGGAGGCGGATAAAG
TTGCAGGACCACTTCTGCGCTCGGCCCTTCCGGCTGGCTGGTTTATTGCTGATAAATCTGGAGCCGGTGA
GCGTGGCTCTCGAGGTATCATTGCAGCACTGGGGCCAGATGGTAAGCCCTCCCGTATCGTAGTTATCTAC
ACGACGGGGAGTCAGGCAACTATGGATGAACGAAATAGACAGATCGCTGAGATAGGTGCCTCACTGATTA
AGCATTGGTAACTGTCAGACCAAGTTTACTCATATATACTTTAGATTGATTTAAAACTTCATTTTTAATT
TAAAAGGATCTAGGTGAAGATCCTTTTTGATAATCTCATGACCAAAATCCCTTAACGTGAGTTTTCGTTC
CACTGAGCGTCAGACCCCGTAGAAAAGATCAAAGGATCTTCTTGAGATCCTTTTTTTCTGCGCGTAATCT
GCTGCTTGCAAACAAAAAAACCACCGCTACCAGCGGTGGTTTGTTTGCCGGATCAAGAGCTACCAACTCT
TTTTCCGAAGGTAACTGGCTTCAGCAGAGCGCAGATACCAAATACTGTTCTTCTAGTGTAGCCGTAGTTA
GGCCACCACTTCAAGAACTCTGTAGCACCGCCTACATACCTCGCTCTGCTAATCCTGTTACCAGTGGCTG
CTGCCAGTGGCGATAAGTCGTGTCTTACCGGGTTGGACTCAAGACGATAGTTACCGGATAAGGCGCAGCG
GTCGGGCTGAACGGGGGGTTCGTGCACACAGCCCAGCTTGGAGCGAACGACCTACACCGAACTGAGATAC
CTACAGCGTGAGCTATGAGAAAGCGCCACGCTTCCCGAAGGGAGAAAGGCGGACAGGTATCCGGTAAGCG
GCAGGGTCGGAACAGGAGAGCGCACGAGGGAGCTTCCAGGGGGAAACGCCTGGTATCTTTATAGTCCTGT
CGGGTTTCGCCACCTCTGACTTGAGCGTCGATTTTTGTGATGCTCGTCAGGGGGGCGGAGCCTATGGAAA
AACGCCAGCAACGCGGCCTTTTTACGGTTCCTGGCCTTTTGCTGGCCTTTTGCTCACATGTTCTTTCCTG
CGTTATCCCCTGATTCTGTGGATAACCGTATTACCGCCTTTGAGTGAGCTGATACCGCTCGCCGCAGCCG
AACGACCGAGCGCAGCGAGTCAGTGAGCGAGGAAGCGGAAGAGCGCCCAATACGCAAACCGCCTCTCCCC
GCGCGTTGGCCGATTCATTAATGCAGCTGGCACGACAGGTTTCCCGACTGGAAAGCGGGCAGTGAGCGCA
ACGCAATTAATGTGAGTTAGCTCACTCATTAGGCACCCCAGGCTTTACACTTTATGCTTCCGGCTCGTAT
GTTGTGTGGAATTGTGAGCGGATAACAATTTCACACGAGCTATTTAGGTGACACTATAGAAGTGAAGCTT
GGTCTCATGACATAGCGCCGGTGAGAGGGTATCCCTGAGACCGAATTCTCGCCCTATAGTGAGTCGTATT
ACCTGGCCGTCGTTTTACAACGTCGTGACTGGGAAAACCCTGGCGTTACCCAACTTAATCGCCTTGCAGC
ACATCCCCCTTTCGCCAGCTGGCGTAATAGCGAAGAGGCCCGCACCGATCGCCCTTCCCAACAGTTGCGC
AGCCTGAATGGCGAATGGCGCCTGATGCGGTATTTTCTCCTTACGCATCTGTGCGGTATTTCACACCGCA
TATGGTGCACTCTCAGTACAATCTGCTCTGATGCCGCATAGTTAAGCCAGCCCCGACACCCGCCAACACC
CGCTGACGCGCCCTGACGGGCTTGTCTGCTCCCGGCATCCGCTTACAGACAAGCTGTGACCGTCTCCGGG
AGCTGCATGTGTCAGAGGTTTTCACCGTCATCACCGAAACGCGCGA
Features (pLannotate 1.2.2; 12 found; start..end, strand, type, name):
     96..200     +  promoter       AmpR promoter: bla
    201..1061    +  CDS            AmpR: β-lactamase; bla; confers resistance to ampicillin, carbenicillin, and related antibiotics
   1232..1820    +  rep_origin     ori: high-copy-number ColE1/pMB1/pBR322/pUC origin of replication
   2003..2095    +  CDS            lacI (fragment): lac repressor; lacI; The lac repressor binds to the lac operator to inhibit transcription in E. coli. This inhibition can be relieved by adding lactose or isopropyl-β-D-thiogalactopyranoside (IPTG).
   2108..2129    +  protein_bind   CAP binding site: CAP binding activates transcription in the presence of cAMP. E. coli catabolite activator protein
   2144..2174    +  promoter       lac promoter: promoter for the E. coli lac operon
   2182..2198    +  protein_bind   lac operator: The lac repressor binds to the lac operator to inhibit transcription in E. coli. This inhibition can be relieved by adding lactose or isopropyl-β-D-thiogalactopyranoside (IPTG). lac repressor encoded by lacI
   2212..2230    +  promoter       SP6 promoter: promoter for bacteriophage SP6 RNA polymerase
   2293..2311    -  promoter       T7 promoter: promoter for bacteriophage T7 RNA polymerase
   2313..2465    +  CDS            lacZα (fragment): LacZα fragment of β-galactosidase; lacZ fragment
   2471..2570    -  misc_feature   bom (fragment): basis of mobility region from pBR322
   2672..1       -  CDS            rop (fragment) (across the origin): Rop protein, which maintains plasmids at low copy number; rop
