[The description below was written by a language model from this plasmid's Addgene catalogue record and pLannotate feature annotations shown in this document.]
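Description:
pAM749 is a Level 0 entry plasmid from the GreenGate 2.0 toolkit, an add-on set that extends the GreenGate Golden Gate-style cloning system to allow assembly of more complex transcriptional units and their stacking. It is built on a pUC19 backbone and, at about 2.7 kb, is essentially a minimal bacterial cloning vector. It is maintained in E. coli at high copy through the ColE1/pUC-type origin and selected with ampicillin via the β-lactamase gene driven by its own promoter.

The payload is a synthetic 20-nucleotide dummy sequence occupying the "AD2" module position, defined by a 5' TGAC and a 3' TCCC overhang. In this type of hierarchical assembly, each Level 0 module is released by a type IIS restriction enzyme to expose module-specific four-base overhangs that dictate its place and orientation in the final ordered ligation. A dummy module of this kind acts as an inert spacer that fills a position when no functional part is needed there, so that the overhang chain stays continuous. The insert itself is not annotated in the feature table, but it presumably lies in the short interval between the outward-flanking SP6 and T7 promoters, which sit downstream of the lac promoter/operator and CAP site and next to a residual lacZα fragment. The small lacI, bom and rop fragments are backbone remnants with no evident function here. The record does not name the type IIS enzyme or the cloning sites used to build the plasmid.
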