Addgene plasmid #207888: pAM749
Purpose: Level 0 for AD2 module (5' TGAC-3' TCCC)
Depositing lab: Alexis Maizel. Depositing organization: Universitaet Heidelberg. Publication: GreenGate 2.0: Backwards compatible addons for assembly of complex transcriptional units and their stacking with GreenGate. Piepers M, Erbstein K, Reyes-Hernandez J, Song C, Tessi T, Petrasiunaite V, Faerber N, Distel K, Maizel A. PLoS One. 2023 Sep 8;18(9):e0290097. doi: 10.1371/journal.pone.0290097. eCollection 2023. PubMed 37682951.
Backbone
  Vector backbone: pUC19
  Vector type: Synthetic Biology
Growth in bacteria
  Bacterial resistance: Ampicillin, 100 μg/mL
  Growth temperature: 37°C
  Growth strain: DH5alpha
  Copy number: High Copy
Gene/Insert
  Gene/Insert name: dummy 20nt sequence
  Species: Synthetic
  Cloning method: Restriction Enzyme; 5′ cloning site Unknown (unknown if destroyed)
Terms and licenses: Academic/Nonprofit Terms; Industry Terms: Not Available to Industry
How to cite: pAM749 was a gift from Alexis Maizel (Addgene plasmid # 207888 ; http://n2t.net/addgene:207888 ; RRID:Addgene_207888)
